Addgene plasmid #248798: pLenti-CMV-GFP-Puro-Arpp19-short
Purpose: Overexpression of ARPP19 short
Depositing lab: Maayan Salton. Depositing organization: Hebrew University. Publication: SF3B1K700E rewires splicing of cell-cycle regulators. Baker M, Engel E, Sharma A, Patesny M, Jaffe S, Geminder O, Su MH, Bentata M, Gershon A, Kay G, Salton M. RNA. 2025 Dec 24:rna.080661.125. doi: 10.1261/rna.080661.125. PubMed 41443830.
Backbone
  Vector backbone: pLenti-CMV-GFP-Puro (658-5)
  Backbone manufacturer: Eric Campeau, Paul Kaufman (Addgene # 17448)
  Backbone size w/o insert (bp): 7860
  Vector type: Lentiviral
Growth in bacteria
  Bacterial resistance: Ampicillin, 100 μg/mL
  Growth temperature: 37°C
  Growth strain: NEB Stable
  Copy number: High Copy
Gene/Insert
  Gene/Insert name: ARPP19 short isoform
  Species: H. sapiens (human)
  Insert size (bp): 353
  Entrez Gene: ARPP19 (a.k.a. ARPP-16, ARPP-19, ARPP16, ENSAL)
  Promoter: CMV
  Tag / fusion protein: EGFP (N terminal on backbone)
  Cloning method: Restriction Enzyme; 5′ cloning site BsrGI (unknown if destroyed); 3′ cloning site Sal1 (unknown if destroyed)
Terms and licenses: Academic/Nonprofit Terms; Industry Terms: Not Available to Industry
Depositor comments: Please visit https://doi.org/10.1101/2025.05.08.652831 for bioRxiv preprint.
How to cite: pLenti-CMV-GFP-Puro-Arpp19-short was a gift from Maayan Salton (Addgene plasmid # 248798 ; http://n2t.net/addgene:248798 ; RRID:Addgene_248798)
