[The description below was written by a language model from this plasmid's Addgene catalogue record and pLannotate feature annotations shown in this document.]
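Description:
pLenti-CMV-GFP-Puro-Arpp19-short is a lentiviral transfer plasmid for overexpressing the short isoform of human ARPP19 as an EGFP fusion in mammalian cells. It is built on the pLenti-CMV-GFP-Puro (658-5) backbone, and the sequenced record is about 8.9 kb. In bacteria it is maintained through a high-copy ColE1/pUC-type origin and selected with ampicillin via the β-lactamase gene. An f1 origin, lac promoter/operator remnants and T7/T3 promoters are carried over from the parental cloning vector.

The viral portion has a third-generation layout. An RSV promoter drives a truncated HIV-1 5' LTR, followed by the Ψ packaging signal with a partial gag sequence, the Rev response element for Rev-dependent export of the genomic RNA, and the cPPT/CTS, which aids nuclear import of the viral genome. The downstream LTR is also annotated as a truncated form, and an SV40 polyadenylation signal and SV40 origin lie beyond it.

Between these elements, the CMV enhancer/promoter drives EGFP, with the ARPP19 coding sequence annotated directly after it. This matches the record's description of an N-terminal EGFP tag, with the insert cloned between BsrGI and SalI sites. A WPRE follows to enhance transcript stability and expression. A separate mouse PGK promoter then drives puromycin N-acetyltransferase, so transduced cells can be selected with puromycin and monitored by green fluorescence.

ARPP19 is a phosphorylation-regulated inhibitor of PP2A that helps sustain cyclin B1-CDK1 activity during mitosis. The stated purpose is overexpression of the short isoform, and the associated study concerns altered splicing of cell-cycle regulators by the SF3B1 K700E mutation.
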