Features (pLannotate 1.2.2; 29 found; start..end, strand, type, name):
      2..590     +  misc_feature   WPRE: woodchuck hepatitis virus posttranscriptional regulatory element
    604..1103    +  promoter       PGK promoter: mouse phosphoglycerate kinase 1 promoter
   1124..1723    +  CDS            PuroR: puromycin N-acetyltransferase; pac from Streptomyces alboniger; confers resistance to puromycin
   1791..1928    +  CDS            nef (fragment): NEF_HV1LA - Experimental evidence at protein level: Swiss-Prot protein existence level 1. Extracellular Nef protein targets CD4(+) T-lymphocytes for apoptosis by interacting with CXCR4 surface receptors. From Human immunodeficiency virus type 1 group M subtype B (isolate Lai) (HIV-1).
   1914..2094    +  LTR            5' LTR (truncated): truncated 5' long terminal repeat (LTR) from HIV-1
   2166..2287    +  polyA_signal   SV40 poly(A) signal: SV40 polyadenylation signal
   2327..2462    +  rep_origin     SV40 ori: SV40 origin of replication
   2483..2501    -  promoter       T7 promoter: promoter for bacteriophage T7 RNA polymerase
   2509..2664    +  CDS            lacZα (fragment): LacZα fragment of β-galactosidase; lacZ fragment
   2669..3097    +  rep_origin     f1 ori (sequence partly withheld): f1 bacteriophage origin of replication; arrow indicates direction of (+) strand synthesis
   3150..3254    +  promoter       AmpR promoter: bla
   3255..4115    +  CDS            AmpR: β-lactamase; bla; confers resistance to ampicillin, carbenicillin, and related antibiotics
   4286..4874    +  rep_origin     ori: high-copy-number ColE1/pMB1/pBR322/pUC origin of replication
   5057..5149    +  CDS            lacI (fragment): lac repressor; lacI; The lac repressor binds to the lac operator to inhibit transcription in E. coli. This inhibition can be relieved by adding lactose or isopropyl-β-D-thiogalactopyranoside (IPTG).
   5162..5183    +  protein_bind   CAP binding site: CAP binding activates transcription in the presence of cAMP. E. coli catabolite activator protein
   5198..5228    +  promoter       lac promoter: promoter for the E. coli lac operon
   5236..5252    +  protein_bind   lac operator: The lac repressor binds to the lac operator to inhibit transcription in E. coli. This inhibition can be relieved by adding lactose or isopropyl-β-D-thiogalactopyranoside (IPTG). lac repressor encoded by lacI
   5297..5315    +  promoter       T3 promoter: promoter for bacteriophage T3 RNA polymerase
   5343..5569    +  promoter       RSV promoter: Rous sarcoma virus enhancer/promoter
   5570..5750    +  LTR            5' LTR (truncated): truncated 5' long terminal repeat (LTR) from HIV-1
   5797..5922    +  misc_feature   HIV-1 Ψ: packaging signal of human immunodeficiency virus type 1
   5906..6269    +  CDS            HIV-1 gag (fragment): gag protein from human immunodeficiency virus 1; gag
   6415..6648    +  misc_feature   RRE: The Rev response element (RRE) of HIV-1 allows for Rev-dependent mRNA export from the nucleus to the cytoplasm.
   7025..7125    +  CDS            Rev (fragment): human immunodeficiency virus 1 (HIV-1) Rev protein; rev; enhances nuclear export of unspliced and incompletely spliced viral mRNAs
   7144..7260    +  misc_feature   cPPT/CTS: central polypurine tract and central termination sequence of HIV-1
   7283..7586    +  enhancer       CMV enhancer: human cytomegalovirus immediate early enhancer
   7587..7790    +  promoter       CMV promoter: human cytomegalovirus (CMV) immediate early promoter
   7886..8602    +  CDS            EGFP: EGFP is a basic (constitutively fluorescent) green fluorescent protein published in 1996, derived from Aequorea victoria. It is reported to be a rapidly-maturing weak dimer with moderate acid sensitivity.
   8603..8938    +  CDS            ARPP19: ARP19_HUMAN - Experimental evidence at protein level: Swiss-Prot protein existence level 1. Protein phosphatase inhibitor that specifically inhibits protein phosphatase 2A (PP2A) during mitosis. When phosphorylated at Ser-62 during mitosis, specifically interacts with PPP2R2D (PR55-delta) and inhibits its activity, leading to inactivation of PP2A, an essential condition to keep cyclin-B1-CDK1 activity high during M phase. May indirectly enhance GAP-43 expression. From Homo sapiens (Human).
>Addgene plasmid #248798 | pLenti-CMV-GFP-Puro-Arpp19-short | addgene full sequence | sequence record 494432 | Addgene NGS Result
CAATCAACCTCTGGATTACAAAATTTGTGAAAGATTGACTGGTATTCTTAACTATGTTGCTCCTTTTACG
CTATGTGGATACGCTGCTTTAATGCCTTTGTATCATGCTATTGCTTCCCGTATGGCTTTCATTTTCTCCT
CCTTGTATAAATCCTGGTTGCTGTCTCTTTATGAGGAGTTGTGGCCCGTTGTCAGGCAACGTGGCGTGGT
GTGCACTGTGTTTGCTGACGCAACCCCCACTGGTTGGGGCATTGCCACCACCTGTCAGCTCCTTTCCGGG
ACTTTCGCTTTCCCCCTCCCTATTGCCACGGCGGAACTCATCGCCGCCTGCCTTGCCCGCTGCTGGACAG
GGGCTCGGCTGTTGGGCACTGACAATTCCGTGGTGTTGTCGGGGAAGCTGACGTCCTTTCCATGGCTGCT
CGCCTGTGTTGCCACCTGGATTCTGCGCGGGACGTCCTTCTGCTACGTCCCTTCGGCCCTCAATCCAGCG
GACCTTCCTTCCCGCGGCCTGCTGCCGGCTCTGCGGCCTCTTCCGCGTCTTCGCCTTCGCCCTCAGACGA
GTCGGATCTCCCTTTGGGCCGCCTCCCCGCCTGGAATTCTACCGGGTAGGGGAGGCGCTTTTCCCAAGGC
AGTCTGGAGCATGCGCTTTAGCAGCCCCGCTGGGCACTTGGCGCTACACAAGTGGCCTCTGGCCTCGCAC
ACATTCCACATCCACCGGTAGGCGCCAACCGGCTCCGTTCTTTGGTGGCCCCTTCGCGCCACCTTCTACT
CCTCCCCTAGTCAGGAAGTTCCCCCCCGCCCCGCAGCTCGCGTCGTGCAGGACGTGACAAATGGAAGTAG
CACGTCTCACTAGTCTCGTGCAGATGGACAGCACCGCTGAGCAATGGAAGCGGGTAGGCCTTTGGGGCAG
CGGCCAATAGCAGCTTTGCTCCTTCGCTTTCTGGGCTCAGAGGCTGGGAAGGGGTGGGTCCGGGGGCGGG
CTCAGGGGCGGGCTCAGGGGCGGGGCGGGCGCCCGAAGGTCCTCCGGAGGCCCGGCATTCTGCACGCTTC
AAAAGCGCACGTCTGCCGCGCTGTTCTCCTCTTCCTCATCTCCGGGCCTTTCGACCTGCAGCCCAAGCTT
ACCATGACCGAGTACAAGCCCACGGTGCGCCTCGCCACCCGCGACGACGTCCCCAGGGCCGTACGCACCC
TCGCCGCCGCGTTCGCCGACTACCCCGCCACGCGCCACACCGTCGATCCGGACCGCCACATCGAGCGGGT
CACCGAGCTGCAAGAACTCTTCCTCACGCGCGTCGGGCTCGACATCGGCAAGGTGTGGGTCGCGGACGAC
GGCGCCGCGGTGGCGGTCTGGACCACGCCGGAGAGCGTCGAAGCGGGGGCGGTGTTCGCCGAGATCGGCC
CGCGCATGGCCGAGTTGAGCGGTTCCCGGCTGGCCGCGCAGCAACAGATGGAAGGCCTCCTGGCGCCGCA
CCGGCCCAAGGAGCCCGCGTGGTTCCTGGCCACCGTCGGCGTCTCGCCCGACCACCAGGGCAAGGGTCTG
GGCAGCGCCGTCGTGCTCCCCGGAGTGGAGGCGGCCGAGCGCGCCGGGGTGCCCGCCTTCCTGGAGACCT
CCGCGCCCCGCAACCTCCCCTTCTACGAGCGGCTCGGCTTCACCGTCACCGCCGACGTCGAGGTGCCCGA
AGGACCGCGCACCTGGTGCATGACCCGCAAGCCCGGTGCCTGACGCCCGCCCCACGACCCGCAGCGCCCG
ACCGAAAGGAGCGCACGACCCCATGCATCTCGAGGGCCCGGTACCTTTAAGACCAATGACTTACAAGGCA
GCTGTAGATCTTAGCCACTTTTTAAAAGAAAAGGGGGGACTGGAAGGGCTAGCTCACTCCCAACGAAGAC
AAGATCTGCTTTTTGCTTGTACTGGGTCTCTCTGGTTAGACCAGATCTGAGCCTGGGAGCTCTCTGGCTA
ACTAGGGAACCCACTGCTTAAGCCTCAATAAAGCTTGCCTTGAGTGCTTCAAGTAGTGTGTGCCCGTCTG
TTGTGTGACTCTGGTAACTAGAGATCCCTCAGACCCTTTTAGTCAGTGTGGAAAATCTCTAGCAGTAGTA
GTTCATGTCATCTTATTATTCAGTATTTATAACTTGCAAAGAAATGAATATCAGAGAGTGAGAGGAACTT
GTTTATTGCAGCTTATAATGGTTACAAATAAAGCAATAGCATCACAAATTTCACAAATAAAGCATTTTTT
TCACTGCATTCTAGTTGTGGTTTGTCCAAACTCATCAATGTATCTTATCATGTCTGGCTCTAGCTATCCC
GCCCCTAACTCCGCCCATCCCGCCCCTAACTCCGCCCAGTTCCGCCCATTCTCCGCCCCATGGCTGACTA
ATTTTTTTTATTTATGCAGAGGCCGAGGCCGCCTCGGCCTCTGAGCTATTCCAGAAGTAGTGAGGAGGCT
TTTTTGGAGGCCTAGGGACGTACCCAATTCGCCCTATAGTGAGTCGTATTACGCGCGCTCACTGGCCGTC
GTTTTACAACGTCGTGACTGGGAAAACCCTGGCGTTACCCAACTTAATCGCCTTGCAGCACATCCCCCTT
TCGCCAGCTGGCGTAATAGCGAAGAGGCCCGCACCGATCGCCCTTCCCAACAGTTGCGCAGCCTGAATGG
CGAATGGG
[124 nt withheld, positions 2669-2792]
C
[91 nt withheld, positions 2794-2884]
A
[49 nt withheld, positions 2886-2934]
CCTTTGACGTTGGAGTCCACGTTCTTT
[37 nt withheld, positions 2962-2998]
ACCCTATCTCGGTCTATTCTTTTGATTTATAAGGGATTTTGCCGATTTCGGCCTATTGGTTAAAAAATGA
GCTGATTTAACAAAAATTTAACGCGAATTTTAACAAAATATTAACGCTTACAATTTAGGTGGCACTTTTC
GGGGAAATGTGCGCGGAACCCCTATTTGTTTATTTTTCTAAATACATTCAAATATGTATCCGCTCATGAG
ACAATAACCCTGATAAATGCTTCAATAATATTGAAAAAGGAAGAGTATGAGTATTCAACATTTCCGTGTC
GCCCTTATTCCCTTTTTTGCGGCATTTTGCCTTCCTGTTTTTGCTCACCCAGAAACGCTGGTGAAAGTAA
AAGATGCTGAAGATCAGTTGGGTGCACGAGTGGGTTACATCGAACTGGATCTCAACAGCGGTAAGATCCT
TGAGAGTTTTCGCCCCGAAGAACGTTTTCCAATGATGAGCACTTTTAAAGTTCTGCTATGTGGCGCGGTA
TTATCCCGTATTGACGCCGGGCAAGAGCAACTCGGTCGCCGCATACACTATTCTCAGAATGACTTGGTTG
AGTACTCACCAGTCACAGAAAAGCATCTTACGGATGGCATGACAGTAAGAGAATTATGCAGTGCTGCCAT
AACCATGAGTGATAACACTGCGGCCAACTTACTTCTGACAACGATCGGAGGACCGAAGGAGCTAACCGCT
TTTTTGCACAACATGGGGGATCATGTAACTCGCCTTGATCGTTGGGAACCGGAGCTGAATGAAGCCATAC
CAAACGACGAGCGTGACACCACGATGCCTGTAGCAATGGCAACAACGTTGCGCAAACTATTAACTGGCGA
ACTACTTACTCTAGCTTCCCGGCAACAATTAATAGACTGGATGGAGGCGGATAAAGTTGCAGGACCACTT
CTGCGCTCGGCCCTTCCGGCTGGCTGGTTTATTGCTGATAAATCTGGAGCCGGTGAGCGTGGGTCTCGCG
GTATCATTGCAGCACTGGGGCCAGATGGTAAGCCCTCCCGTATCGTAGTTATCTACACGACGGGGAGTCA
GGCAACTATGGATGAACGAAATAGACAGATCGCTGAGATAGGTGCCTCACTGATTAAGCATTGGTAACTG
TCAGACCAAGTTTACTCATATATACTTTAGATTGATTTAAAACTTCATTTTTAATTTAAAAGGATCTAGG
TGAAGATCCTTTTTGATAATCTCATGACCAAAATCCCTTAACGTGAGTTTTCGTTCCACTGAGCGTCAGA
CCCCGTAGAAAAGATCAAAGGATCTTCTTGAGATCCTTTTTTTCTGCGCGTAATCTGCTGCTTGCAAACA
AAAAAACCACCGCTACCAGCGGTGGTTTGTTTGCCGGATCAAGAGCTACCAACTCTTTTTCCGAAGGTAA
CTGGCTTCAGCAGAGCGCAGATACCAAATACTGTTCTTCTAGTGTAGCCGTAGTTAGGCCACCACTTCAA
GAACTCTGTAGCACCGCCTACATACCTCGCTCTGCTAATCCTGTTACCAGTGGCTGCTGCCAGTGGCGAT
AAGTCGTGTCTTACCGGGTTGGACTCAAGACGATAGTTACCGGATAAGGCGCAGCGGTCGGGCTGAACGG
GGGGTTCGTGCACACAGCCCAGCTTGGAGCGAACGACCTACACCGAACTGAGATACCTACAGCGTGAGCT
ATGAGAAAGCGCCACGCTTCCCGAAGGGAGAAAGGCGGACAGGTATCCGGTAAGCGGCAGGGTCGGAACA
GGAGAGCGCACGAGGGAGCTTCCAGGGGGAAACGCCTGGTATCTTTATAGTCCTGTCGGGTTTCGCCACC
TCTGACTTGAGCGTCGATTTTTGTGATGCTCGTCAGGGGGGCGGAGCCTATGGAAAAACGCCAGCAACGC
GGCCTTTTTACGGTTCCTGGCCTTTTGCTGGCCTTTTGCTCACATGTTCTTTCCTGCGTTATCCCCTGAT
TCTGTGGATAACCGTATTACCGCCTTTGAGTGAGCTGATACCGCTCGCCGCAGCCGAACGACCGAGCGCA
GCGAGTCAGTGAGCGAGGAAGCGGAAGAGCGCCCAATACGCAAACCGCCTCTCCCCGCGCGTTGGCCGAT
TCATTAATGCAGCTGGCACGACAGGTTTCCCGACTGGAAAGCGGGCAGTGAGCGCAACGCAATTAATGTG
AGTTAGCTCACTCATTAGGCACCCCAGGCTTTACACTTTATGCTTCCGGCTCGTATGTTGTGTGGAATTG
TGAGCGGATAACAATTTCACACAGGAAACAGCTATGACCATGATTACGCCAAGCGCGCAATTAACCCTCA
CTAAAGGGAACAAAAGCTGGAGCTGCAAGCTTAATGTAGTCTTATGCAATACTCTTGTAGTCTTGCAACA
TGGTAACGATGAGTTAGCAACATGCCTTACAAGGAGAGAAAAAGCACCGTGCATGCCGATTGGTGGAAGT
AAGGTGGTACGATCGTGCCTTATTAGGAAGGCAACAGACGGGTCTGACATGGATTGGACGAACCACTGAA
TTGCCGCATTGCAGAGATATTGTATTTAAGTGCCTAGCTCGATACATAAACGGGTCTCTCTGGTTAGACC
AGATCTGAGCCTGGGAGCTCTCTGGCTAACTAGGGAACCCACTGCTTAAGCCTCAATAAAGCTTGCCTTG
AGTGCTTCAAGTAGTGTGTGCCCGTCTGTTGTGTGACTCTGGTAACTAGAGATCCCTCAGACCCTTTTAG
TCAGTGTGGAAAATCTCTAGCAGTGGCGCCCGAACAGGGACTTGAAAGCGAAAGGGAAACCAGAGGAGCT
CTCTCGACGCAGGACTCGGCTTGCTGAAGCGCGCACGGCAAGAGGCGAGGGGCGGCGACTGGTGAGTACG
CCAAAAATTTTGACTAGCGGAGGCTAGAAGGAGAGAGATGGGTGCGAGAGCGTCAGTATTAAGCGGGGGA
GAATTAGATCGCGATGGGAAAAAATTCGGTTAAGGCCAGGGGGAAAGAAAAAATATAAATTAAAACATAT
AGTATGGGCAAGCAGGGAGCTAGAACGATTCGCAGTTAATCCTGGCCTGTTAGAAACATCAGAAGGCTGT
AGACAAATACTGGGACAGCTACAACCATCCCTTCAGACAGGATCAGAAGAACTTAGATCATTATATAATA
CAGTAGCAACCCTCTATTGTGTGCATCAAAGGATAGAGATAAAAGACACCAAGGAAGCTTTAGACAAGAT
AGAGGAAGAGCAAAACAAAAGTAAGACCACCGCACAGCAAGCGGCCGCTGATCTTCAGACCTGGAGGAGG
AGATATGAGGGACAATTGGAGAAGTGAATTATATAAATATAAAGTAGTAAAAATTGAACCATTAGGAGTA
GCACCCACCAAGGCAAAGAGAAGAGTGGTGCAGAGAGAAAAAAGAGCAGTGGGAATAGGAGCTTTGTTCC
TTGGGTTCTTGGGAGCAGCAGGAAGCACTATGGGCGCAGCGTCAATGACGCTGACGGTACAGGCCAGACA
ATTATTGTCTGGTATAGTGCAGCAGCAGAACAATTTGCTGAGGGCTATTGAGGCGCAACAGCATCTGTTG
CAACTCACAGTCTGGGGCATCAAGCAGCTCCAGGCAAGAATCCTGGCTGTGGAAAGATACCTAAAGGATC
AACAGCTCCTGGGGATTTGGGGTTGCTCTGGAAAACTCATTTGCACCACTGCTGTGCCTTGGAATGCTAG
TTGGAGTAATAAATCTCTGGAACAGATTTGGAATCACACGACCTGGATGGAGTGGGACAGAGAAATTAAC
AATTACACAAGCTTAATACACTCCTTAATTGAAGAATCGCAAAACCAGCAAGAAAAGAATGAACAAGAAT
TATTGGAATTAGATAAATGGGCAAGTTTGTGGAATTGGTTTAACATAACAAATTGGCTGTGGTATATAAA
ATTATTCATAATGATAGTAGGAGGCTTGGTAGGTTTAAGAATAGTTTTTGCTGTACTTTCTATAGTGAAT
AGAGTTAGGCAGGGATATTCACCATTATCGTTTCAGACCCACCTCCCAACCCCGAGGGGACCCGACAGGC
CCGAAGGAATAGAAGAAGAAGGTGGAGAGAGAGACAGAGACAGATCCATTCGATTAGTGAACGGATCTCG
ACGGTATCGGTTAACTTTTAAAAGAAAAGGGGGGATTGGGGGGTACAGTGCAGGGGAAAGAATAGTAGAC
ATAATAGCAACAGACATACAAACTAAAGAATTACAAAAACAAATTACAAAATTCAAAATTTTATCGATAA
GCTTGGGAGTTCCGCGTTACATAACTTACGGTAAATGGCCCGCCTGGCTGACCGCCCAACGACCCCCGCC
CATTGACGTCAATAATGACGTATGTTCCCATAGTAACGCCAATAGGGACTTTCCATTGACGTCAATGGGT
GGAGTATTTACGGTAAACTGCCCACTTGGCAGTACATCAAGTGTATCATATGCCAAGTACGCCCCCTATT
GACGTCAATGACGGTAAATGGCCCGCCTGGCATTATGCCCAGTACATGACCTTATGGGACTTTCCTACTT
GGCAGTACATCTACGTATTAGTCATCGCTATTACCATGGTGATGCGGTTTTGGCAGTACATCAATGGGCG
TGGATAGCGGTTTGACTCACGGGGATTTCCAAGTCTCCACCCCATTGACGTCAATGGGAGTTTGTTTTGG
CACCAAAATCAACGGGACTTTCCAAAATGTCGTAACAACTCCGCCCCATTGACGCAAATGGGCGGTAGGC
GTGTACGGTGGGAGGTCTATATAAGCAGAGCTCGTTTAGTGAACCGTCAGATCGCCTGGAGACGCCATCC
ACGCTGTTTTGACCTCCATAGAAGACACCGACTCTAGAGGATCCACCGGTCGCCACCATGGTGAGCAAGG
GCGAGGAGCTGTTCACCGGGGTGGTGCCCATCCTGGTCGAGCTGGACGGCGACGTAAACGGCCACAAGTT
CAGCGTGTCCGGCGAGGGCGAGGGCGATGCCACCTACGGCAAGCTGACCCTGAAGTTCATCTGCACCACC
GGCAAGCTGCCCGTGCCCTGGCCCACCCTCGTGACCACCCTGACCTACGGCGTGCAGTGCTTCAGCCGCT
ACCCCGACCACATGAAGCAGCACGACTTCTTCAAGTCCGCCATGCCCGAAGGCTACGTCCAGGAGCGCAC
CATCTTCTTCAAGGACGACGGCAACTACAAGACCCGCGCCGAGGTGAAGTTCGAGGGCGACACCCTGGTG
AACCGCATCGAGCTGAAGGGCATCGACTTCAAGGAGGACGGCAACATCCTGGGGCACAAGCTGGAGTACA
ACTACAACAGCCACAACGTCTATATCATGGCCGACAAGCAGAAGAACGGCATCAAGGTGAACTTCAAGAT
CCGCCACAACATCGAGGACGGCAGCGTGCAGCTCGCCGACCACTACCAGCAGAACACCCCCATCGGCGAC
GGCCCCGTGCTGCTGCCCGACAACCACTACCTGAGCACCCAGTCCGCCCTGAGCAAAGACCCCAACGAGA
AGCGCGATCACATGGTCCTGCTGGAGTTCGTGACCGCCGCCGGGATCACTCTCGGCATGGACGAGCTGTA
CAAGATGTCTGCGGAAGTCCCCGAGGCAGCCTCCGCGGAGGAGCAGAAGGAAATGGAAGATAAAGTGACT
AGTCCAGAGAAAGCAGAAGAAGCAAAATTAAAAGCAAGATATCCTCATCTGGGACAAAAGCCTGGAGGTT
CAGATTTCTTAAGGAAACGGTTGCAGAAAGGGCAAAAATATTTTGATTCTGGGGATTACAACATGGCTAA
AGCAAAAATGAAGAACAAGCAACTTCCTACTGCAGCTCCGGATAAGACGGAGGTCACTGGTGACCACATT
CCCACTCCGCAAGACCTTCCTCAACGGAAGCCGTCCCTTGTTGCTAGCAAGCTGGCTGGCTGAGTCGAC
